Addgene plasmid #202215: pBCC088
Purpose: Level 2 empty backbone for strain-specific barcode DNA tag through Tn7 bacterial insertion, Gentamicin selectable marker and tagRFP fluorescent marker
Depositing lab: Paul Schulze-Lefert. Depositing organization: Max Planck Institute for Plant Breeding Research. Publication: Chromosomal barcodes for simultaneous tracking of near-isogenic bacterial strains in plant microbiota. Ordon J, Thouin J, Nakano RT, Ma KW, Zhang P, Huettel B, Garrido-Oter R, Schulze-Lefert P. Nat Microbiol. 2024 Apr;9(4):1117-1129. doi: 10.1038/s41564-024-01619-8. Epub 2024 Mar 19. PubMed 38503974.
Backbone
  Vector backbone: pBCC34
  Vector type: Bacterial Expression
  Selectable markers: Gentamicin
Growth in bacteria
  Bacterial resistance: Chloramphenicol and Kanamycin, 25 & 50 μg/mL
  Growth temperature: 37°C
  Growth strain: DB3.1λpir
  Copy number: Low Copy
Gene/Insert
  Gene/Insert name: pBCC25, pBCC33, pBCC58, pBCC27, pBCC26, pBCC28, pICH41822 (G5)
  Species: Synthetic
  Cloning method: Restriction Enzyme; 5′ cloning site unknown (unknown if destroyed)
Terms and licenses: Academic/Nonprofit Terms; Industry Terms: Not Available to Industry
Depositor comments: Please visit https://doi.org/10.1101/2023.04.20.537712 for bioRxiv preprint.
How to cite: pBCC088 was a gift from Paul Schulze-Lefert (Addgene plasmid # 202215 ; http://n2t.net/addgene:202215 ; RRID:Addgene_202215)
