[The description below was written by a language model from this plasmid's Addgene catalogue record and pLannotate feature annotations shown in this document.]
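Description:
pBCC088 is a low-copy bacterial mini-Tn7 delivery plasmid built on the pBCC34 backbone and described as a Level 2 empty backbone for placing strain-specific DNA barcodes into bacterial chromosomes by Tn7 insertion. It was assembled from a series of lower-level modules (pBCC25, pBCC33, pBCC58, pBCC27, pBCC26, pBCC28 and an end-linker part). The backbone outside the transposon carries an R6K γ origin, which replicates only where the pi initiator protein is supplied, so the plasmid behaves as a suicide vector in most recipient bacteria. It also carries an incP oriT for conjugative transfer, an aphA1 kanamycin resistance gene, and a sacB cassette with its native promoter that gives sucrose-based counter-selection against cells retaining the backbone.

Between the Tn7R and Tn7L ends lies the cargo that would be transposed. A gentamicin acetyltransferase gene driven by the class 1 integron Pc promoter is bracketed by FRT sites, so the marker can be removed later by FLP recombinase. Next comes a red fluorescent protein reading frame, annotated as rsTagRFP by similarity and described by the depositor as tagRFP, under a tac promoter with a lac operator and followed by a lambda t0 terminator. The remaining cargo is a chloramphenicol resistance and ccdB cassette, which appears to be the placeholder that marks the backbone as "empty". Presumably it is replaced when a barcode module is cloned in, with ccdB toxicity eliminating unmodified plasmid, though the record does not state the cloning sites. This cassette explains the chloramphenicol plus kanamycin selection and the need for a ccdB-tolerant, pir-positive host. The Tn7 transposase genes are not annotated on this plasmid, so they would have to be provided separately. The associated work used such chromosomal barcodes to track near-isogenic bacterial strains simultaneously in plant microbiota.
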