Features (pLannotate 1.2.2; 26 found; start..end, strand, type, name):
     85..284     -  mobile_element Tn7R (fragment): mini-Tn7 element (right end of the Tn7 transposon) Tn7
    308..402     +  terminator     lambda t0 terminator: transcription terminator from phage lambda
    412..441     +  CDS            CmR (fragment): chloramphenicol acetyltransferase confers resistance to chloramphenicol
    504..590     +  terminator     rrnB T1 terminator: Escherichia coli rrnB; transcription terminator T1 from the E. coli rrnB gene
    623..670     -  protein_bind   FRT: FLP-mediated recombination occurs in the 8-bp core sequence TCTAGAAA (Turan and Bode, 2011). FLP recombinase from the Saccharomyces cerevisiae 2μ plasmid
    711..739     +  promoter       Pc promoter: intI1 (promoter lies within the coding sequence); class 1 integron promoter
    928..1461    +  CDS            GmR: gentamycin acetyltransferase; aacC1; confers resistance to gentamycin
   1591..1624    -  protein_bind   FRT (minimal): supports FLP-mediated excision but not integration (Turan and Bode, 2011) FLP recombinase from the Saccharomyces cerevisiae 2μ plasmid
   1666..1694    +  promoter       tac promoter: strong E. coli promoter; hybrid between the trp and lac UV5 promoters
   1702..1718    +  protein_bind   lac operator: The lac repressor binds to the lac operator to inhibit transcription in E. coli. This inhibition can be relieved by adding lactose or isopropyl-β-D-thiogalactopyranoside (IPTG). lac repressor encoded by lacI
   1741..2451    +  CDS            rsTagRFP: rsTagRFP is a photoswitchable red fluorescent protein published in 2012, derived from Entacmaea quadricolor. It has high acid sensitivity.
   2471..2565    +  terminator     lambda t0 terminator: transcription terminator from phage lambda
   2714..2744    +  promoter       lac UV5 promoter: E. coli lac promoter with an "up" mutation
   2768..2797    +  promoter       cat promoter (fragment): promoter of the E. coli cat gene encoding chloramphenicol acetyltransferase
   2798..3457    +  CDS            CmR: chloramphenicol acetyltransferase; cat; confers resistance to chloramphenicol
   3636..3794    +  CDS            ccdA (fragment): CCDA_ECO57 - Also known as H, letA. Experimental evidence at protein level: Swiss-Prot protein existence level 1. Antitoxin component of a type II toxin-antitoxin (TA) system which inhibits the post-segregational killing (PSK) of plasmid-free cells, also referred to as a plasmid addiction system. Binds to and blocks the activity of CcdB; will also remove bound CcdB protein from the CcdB-GyrA complex by forming a CcdA-CcdB complex, a process termed rejuvenation. Functions as a transcriptional corepressor for the ccdAB operon, repression also requires CcdB (By similarity). From Escherichia coli
   3799..4101    +  CDS            ccdB: CCDB_ECOLI - Also known as G, letB, letD. Experimental evidence at protein level: Swiss-Prot protein existence level 1. Toxic component of a type II toxin-antitoxin (TA) system, functioning in plasmid maintainence. Responsible for the post- segregational killing (PSK) of plasmid-free cells, also referred to as a plasmid addiction system. Half-life of over 2 hours. Cell killing by CcdB is accompanied by filamentation, defects in chromosome and plasmid segregation, defects in cell division, formation of anucleate cells, decreased DNA synthesis and plasmid loss. Interferes with the activity of DN
   4258..4423    -  mobile_element Tn7L: mini-Tn7 element (left end of the Tn7 transposon) Tn7
   4466..4911    +  promoter       sacB promoter: sacR; sacB promoter and control region
   4912..6333    +  CDS            SacB: secreted levansucrase that renders bacterial growth sensitive to sucrose; Bacillus subtilis sacB; negative selection marker
   6381..6405    +  CDS            lacZα (fragment): LacZα fragment of β-galactosidase; lacZ fragment
   6416..6510    +  terminator     lambda t0 terminator: transcription terminator from phage lambda
   6642..7454    +  CDS            aphA1: KKA1_ECOLX - Also known as nptI. Protein inferred from homology: Swiss-Prot protein existence level 3. Resistance to kanamycin and structurally-related aminoglycosides, including amikacin. From Escherichia coli.
   7624..7732    +  oriT           oriT: incP origin of transfer
   7743..8131    +  rep_origin     R6K γ ori: γ replication origin from E. coli plasmid R6K; requires the R6K initiator protein pi for replication
   8162..8248    -  terminator     rrnB T1 terminator: Escherichia coli rrnB; transcription terminator T1 from the E. coli rrnB gene
>Addgene plasmid #202215 | pBCC088 | addgene full sequence | sequence record 403466 | Addgene NGS Result
TTAATTAAAGCGGATAACAATTTCACACAGGAGGCCGCCTAGGCCGCGGCCGCGCGAATTTGCCGAATTC
GGATCCGGAGGGAGTGTGGGCGGACAATAAAGTCTTAAACTGAACAAAATAGATCTAAACTATGACAATA
AAGTCTTAAACTAGACAGAATAGTTGTAAACTGAAATCAGTCCAGTTATGCTGTGAAAAAGCATACTGGA
CTTTTGTTATGGCTAAAGCAAACTCTTCATTTTCTGAAGTGCAAATTGCCCGTCGTATTAAAGAGGGGCG
TGGCGCTGCAAGAATTCAAGCTTGGAGGACTCCTGTTGATAGATCCAGTAATGACCTCAGAACTCCATCT
GGATTTGTTCAGAACGCTCGGTTGCCGCCGGGCGTTTTTTATTGGTGAGAATCCAAGCTAGACTGCGATG
AGTGGCAGGGCGGGGCGTAATTTCTTAAGGCAGTTATTGGTGCCCTTAAACGCCTGGGGTAATGACTCTC
TAGCTTGAGGCATCAAATAAAACGAAAGGCTCAGTCGAAAGACTGGGCCTTTCGTTTTATCTGTTGTTTG
TCGGTGAACGCTCTCCTGAGTAGGACAAATCCGCCCGCCGCTGCAAGAATTCAAGCTTGGAGGAAGTTCC
TATACTTTCTAGAGAATAGGAACTTCGGAATAGGAACTTCAAGATCCCCTGATTCCCTTTGTCAACAGCA
ATGGATCGAATTGACATAAGCCTGTTCGGTTCGTAAACTGTAATGCAAGTAGCGTATGCGCTCACGCAAC
TGGTCCAGAACCTTGACCGAACGCAGCGGTGGTAACGGCGCAGTGGCGGTTTTCATGGCTTGTTATGACT
GTTTTTTTGTACAGTCTATGCCTCGGGCATCCAAGCAGCAAGCGCGTTACGCCGTGGGTCGATGTTTGAT
GTTATGGAGCAGCAACGATGTTACGCAGCAGCAACGATGTTACGCAGCAGGGCAGTCGCCCTAAAACAAA
GTTAGGTGGCTCAAGTATGGGCATCATTCGCACATGTAGGCTCGGCCCTGACCAAGTCAAATCCATGCGG
GCTGCTCTTGATCTTTTCGGTCGTGAGTTCGGAGACGTAGCCACCTACTCCCAACATCAGCCGGACTCCG
ATTACCTCGGGAACTTGCTCCGTAGTAAGACATTCATCGCGCTTGCTGCCTTCGACCAAGAAGCGGTTGT
TGGCGCTCTCGCGGCTTACGTTCTGCCCAAGTTTGAGCAGCCGCGTAGTGAGATCTATATCTATGATCTC
GCAGTCTCCGGCGAGCACCGGAGGCAGGGCATTGCCACCGCGCTCATCAATCTCCTCAAGCATGAGGCCA
ACGCGCTTGGTGCTTATGTGATCTACGTGCAAGCAGATTACGGTGACGATCCCGCAGTGGCTCTCTATAC
AAAGTTGGGCATACGGGAAGAAGTGATGCACTTTGATATCGACCCAAGTACCGCCACCTAACAATTCGTT
CAAGCCGAGATCGGCTTCCCGGCCGCGGAGTTGTTCGGTAAATTGTCACAACGCCGCGGCCAATTCGATC
TAGAATTCCATTGAGTAAGTTTTTAAGCACATCAGCTTCAAAAGCGCTCTGAAGTTCCTATACTTTCTAG
AGAATAGGAACTTCGGAATAGGTACTTCCGCTACTAGAATTCGAGCGGGGAATTTTTGACAATTAATCAT
CGGCTCGTATAATGTGTGGAATTGTGAGCGGATAACAATTTTCACACAGGAAACAGCTAAATGGTGAGTA
AAGGTGAAGAGTTGATTAAAGAGAACATGCATATGAAGTTATACATGGAGGGAACTGTCAATAATCACCA
CTTTAAGTGTACATCAGAGGGTGAGGGAAAGCCATACGAGGGAACCCAAACTATGAGAATCAAAGTAGTG
GAGGGAGGTCCTCTTCCATTTGCTTTTGATATACTAGCAACAAGTTTCATGTATGGTTCCAGGACCTTCA
TTAACCATACTCAGGGAATCCCTGACTTCTTTAAACAGTCTTTTCCTGAAGGTTTTACATGGGAGAGGGT
TACCACTTACGAGGACGGTGGAGTCTTGACAGCAACCCAGGACACTTCATTACAAGATGGATGCCTAATA
TACAATGTGAAAATTAGGGGTGTGAATTTCCCTAGTAACGGACCAGTTATGCAGAAGAAAACACTAGGTT
GGGAAGCTAATACTGAAATGTTGTACCCTGCCGACGGAGGTTTAGAAGGTAGATCCGACATGGCCCTTAA
GCTAGTCGGAGGTGGACACTTGATCTGTAACTTTAAAACCACATATAGGTCTAAGAAGCCAGCAAAGAAT
CTAAAAATGCCTGGTGTTTACTATGTGGACCATAGACTAGAAAGGATAAAAGAAGCAGACAAAGAAACTT
ACGTGGAGCAACATGAGGTCGCCGTCGCTAGGTATTGCGACTTACCTTCCAAGCTAGGTCACAAATTGAA
CGCTTAATTAGCTGAGCTTGGACTCCTGTTGATAGATCCAGTAATGACCTCAGAACTCCATCTGGATTTG
TTCAGAACGCTCGGTTGCCGCCGGGCGTTTTTTATTGGTGAGAATCTCCCGCTTTACGAATTCCCATGGG
GAGCATGCGGAGTTACGTCATCCCCACCTTCCGCTGCGTTCTTCATCGATGCCCGCTTAGTGATATGCTT
AAAACTCCAAGCACAGCCTTCTCCCCGGGGCGGCCGCATTAGGCACCCCAGGCTTTACACTTTATGCTTC
CGGCTCGTATAATGTGTGGATTTTGAGTTAGGATCCGTCGAGATTTTCAGGAGCTAAGGAAGCTAAAATG
GAGAAAAAAATCACTGGATATACCACCGTTGATATATCCCAATGGCATCGTAAAGAACATTTTGAGGCAT
TTCAGTCAGTTGCTCAATGTACCTATAACCAGACCGTTCAGCTGGATATTACGGCCTTTTTAAAGACCGT
AAAGAAAAATAAGCACAAGTTTTATCCGGCCTTTATTCACATTCTTGCCCGCCTGATGAATGCTCATCCG
GAATTCCGTATGGCAATGAAAGACGGTGAGCTGGTGATATGGGATAGTGTTCACCCTTGTTACACCGTTT
TCCATGAGCAAACTGAAACGTTTTCATCGCTCTGGAGTGAATACCACGACGATTTCCGGCAGTTTCTACA
CATATATTCGCAAGATGTGGCGTGTTACGGTGAAAACCTGGCCTATTTCCCTAAAGGGTTTATTGAGAAT
ATGTTTTTCGTCTCAGCCAATCCCTGGGTGAGTTTCACCAGTTTTGATTTAAACGTGGCCAATATGGACA
ACTTCTTCGCCCCCGTTTTCACCATGGGCAAATATTATACGCAAGGCGACAAGGTGCTGATGCCGCTGGC
GATTCAGGTTCATCATGCCGTTTGTGATGGCTTCCATGTCGGCAGAATGCTTAATGAATTACAACAGTAC
TGCGATGAGTGGCAGGGCGGGGCGTAAACGCGTGGATCCGGCTTACTAAAAGCCAGATAACAGTATGCGT
ATTTGCGCGCTGATTTTTGCGGTATAAGAATATATACTGATATGTATACCCGAAGTATGTCAAAAAGAGG
TATGCTATGAAGCAGCGTATTACAGTGACAGTTGACAGCGACAGCTATCAGTTGCTCAAGGCATATATGA
TGTCAATATCTCCGGTCTGGTAAGCACAACCATGCAGAATGAAGCCCGTCGTCTGCGTGCCGAACGCTGG
AAAGCGGAAAATCAGGAAGGGATGGCTGAGGTCGCCCGGTTTATTGAAATGAACGGCTCTTTTGCTGACG
AGAACAGGGGCTGGTGAAATGCAGTTTAAGGTTTACACCTATAAAAGAGAGAGCCGTTATCGTCTGTTTG
TGGATGTACAGAGTGATATTATTGACACGCCCGGACGACGGATGGTGATCCCCCTGGCCAGTGCACGTCT
GCTGTCAGATAAAGTCTCCCGTGAACTTTACCCGGTGGTGCATATCGGGGATGAAAGCTGGCGCATGATG
ACCACCGATATGGCCAGTGTGCCGGTATCCGTTATCGGGGAAGAAGTGGCTGATCTCAGCCACCGCGAAA
ATGACATCAAAAACGCCATTAACCTGATGTTCTGGGGAATATAAATGTCAGGCTCCCTTATACACAGCCC
CCGGGGATGCTGGTTGTCATTGCCCCTCCTTCCTCTAAGTGATAAGGTTACTTCCTCTAAATGACCAAGC
AGGGTATCTAATCCTGTTAACGCTCGCTCAGAGAATTCGCATGCGGAGTCGAGGGAGAACCAGATAAGTG
AAATCTAGTTCCAAACTATTTTGTCATTTTTAATTTTCGTATTAGCTTACGACGCTACACCCAGTTCCCA
TCTATTTTGTCACTCTTCCCTAAATAATCCTTAAAAACTCCATTTCCACCCCTCCCAGTTCCCAACTATT
TTGTCCGCCCACACGCTGAGCGAATTCCACGCTTGTGGAATTCCTCGAGGGAGTTCACATATACCTGCCG
TTCACTATTATTTAGTGAAATGAGATATTATGATATTTTCTGAATTGTGATTAAAAAGGCAACTTTATGC
CCATGCAACAGAAACTATAAAAAATACAGAGAATGAAAAGAAACAGATAGATTTTTTAGTTCTTTAGGCC
CGTAGTCTGCAAATCCTTTTATGATTTTCTATCAAACAAAAGAGGAAAATAGACCAGTTGCAATCCAAAC
GAGAGTCTAATAGAATGAGGTCGAAAAGTAAATCGCGCGGGTTTGTTACTGATAAAGCAGGCAAGACCTA
AAATGTGTAAAGGGCAAAGTGTATACTTTGGCGTCACCCCTTACATATTTTAGGTCTTTTTTTATTGTGC
GTAACTAACTTGCCATCTTCAAACAGGAGGGCTGGAAGAAGCAGACCGCTAACACAGTACATAAAAAAGG
AGACATGAACGATGAACATCAAAAAGTTTGCAAAACAAGCAACAGTATTAACCTTTACTACCGCACTGCT
GGCAGGAGGCGCAACTCAAGCGTTTGCGAAAGAAACGAACCAAAAGCCATATAAGGAAACATACGGCATT
TCCCATATTACACGCCATGATATGCTGCAAATCCCTGAACAGCAAAAAAATGAAAAATATCAAGTTCCTG
AATTCGATTCGTCCACAATTAAAAATATCTCTTCTGCAAAAGGCCTGGACGTTTGGGACAGCTGGCCATT
ACAAAACGCTGACGGCACTGTCGCAAACTATCACGGCTACCACATCGTCTTTGCATTAGCCGGAGATCCT
AAAAATGCGGATGACACATCGATTTACATGTTCTATCAAAAAGTCGGCGAAACTTCTATTGACAGCTGGA
AAAACGCTGGCCGCGTCTTTAAAGACAGCGACAAATTCGATGCAAATGATTCTATCCTAAAAGACCAAAC
ACAAGAATGGTCAGGTTCAGCCACATTTACATCTGACGGAAAAATCCGTTTATTCTACACTGATTTCTCC
GGTAAACATTACGGCAAACAAACACTGACAACTGCACAAGTTAACGTATCAGCATCAGACAGCTCTTTGA
ACATCAACGGTGTAGAGGATTATAAATCAATCTTTGACGGTGACGGAAAAACGTATCAAAATGTACAGCA
GTTCATCGATGAAGGCAACTACAGCTCAGGCGACAACCATACGCTGAGAGATCCTCACTACGTAGAAGAT
AAAGGCCACAAATACTTAGTATTTGAAGCAAACACTGGAACTGAAGATGGCTACCAAGGCGAAGAATCTT
TATTTAACAAAGCATACTATGGCAAAAGCACATCATTCTTCCGTCAAGAAAGTCAAAAACTTCTGCAAAG
CGATAAAAAACGCACGGCTGAGTTAGCAAACGGCGCTCTCGGTATGATTGAGCTAAACGATGATTACACA
CTGAAAAAAGTGATGAAACCGCTGATTGCATCTAACACAGTAACAGATGAAATTGAACGCGCGAACGTCT
TTAAAATGAACGGCAAATGGTACCTGTTCACTGACTCCCGCGGATCAAAAATGACGATTGACGGCATTAC
GTCTAACGATATTTACATGCTTGGTTATGTTTCTAATTCTTTAACTGGCCCATACAAGCCGCTGAACAAA
ACTGGCCTTGTGTTAAAAATGGATCTTGATCCTAACGATGTAACCTTTACTTACTCACACTTCGCTGTAC
CTCAAGCGAAAGGAAACAATGTCGTGATTACAAGCTATATGACAAACAGAGGATTCTACGCAGACAAACA
ATCAACGTTTGCGCCAAGCTTCCTGCTGAACATCAAAGGCAAGAAAACATCTGTTGTCAAAGACAGCATC
CTTGAACAAGGACAATTAACAGTTAACAAATAAATTCGCTGAGCGAGGATGCACATGTGACCGAGGGAAG
CTTGCGGCCGCGTCGTGACTGGGAAAACCCTGGCGACTAGTCTTGGACTCCTGTTGATAGATCCAGTAAT
GACCTCAGAACTCCATCTGGATTTGTTCAGAACGCTCGGTTGCCGCCGGGCGTTTTTTATTGGTGAGAAT
CCAGGGGTCCCCAATAATTACGATTTAAATTTGTGTCTCAAAATCTCTGATGTTACATTGCACAAGATAA
AAATATATCATCATGAACAATAAAACTGTCTGCTTACATAAACAGTAATACAAGGGGTGTTATGAGCCAT
ATTCAGCGTGAAACGAGCTGTAGCCGTCCGCGTCTGAACAGCAACATGGATGCGGATCTGTATGGCTATA
AATGGGCGCGTGATAACGTGGGTCAGAGCGGCGCGACCATTTATCGTCTGTATGGCAAACCGGATGCGCC
GGAACTGTTTCTGAAACATGGCAAAGGCAGCGTGGCGAACGATGTGACCGATGAAATGGTGCGTCTGAAC
TGGCTGACCGAATTTATGCCGCTGCCGACCATTAAACATTTTATTCGCACCCCGGATGATGCGTGGCTGC
TGACCACCGCGATTCCGGGCAAAACCGCGTTTCAGGTGCTGGAAGAATATCCGGATAGCGGCGAAAACAT
TGTGGATGCGCTGGCCGTGTTTCTGCGTCGTCTGCATAGCATTCCGGTGTGCAACTGCCCGTTTAACAGC
GATCGTGTGTTTCGTCTGGCCCAGGCGCAGAGCCGTATGAACAACGGCCTGGTGGATGCGAGCGATTTTG
ATGATGAACGTAACGGCTGGCCGGTGGAACAGGTGTGGAAAGAAATGCATAAACTGCTGCCGTTTAGCCC
GGATAGCGTGGTGACCCACGGCGATTTTAGCCTGGATAACCTGATTTTCGATGAAGGCAAACTGATTGGC
TGCATTGATGTGGGCCGTGTGGGCATTGCGGATCGTTATCAGGATCTGGCCATTCTGTGGAACTGCCTGG
GCGAATTTAGCCCGAGCCTGCAAAAACGTCTGTTTCAGAAATATGGCATTGATAATCCGGATATGAACAA
ACTGCAATTTCATCTGATGCTGGATGAATTTTTCTAATAATTAATTGGACCGCGGTCCGCGCGTTGTCCT
TTTCCGCTGCATAACCCTGCTTCGGGGTCATTATAGCGATTTTTTCGGTATATCCATCCTTTTTCGCACG
ATATACAGGATTTTGCCAAAGGGTTCGTGTAGACTTTCCTTGGTGTATCCAACGGCGTCAGCCGGGCAGG
ATAGGTGAAGTAGGCCCACCCGCGAGCGGGTGTTCCTTCTTCACTGTCCCTTATTCGCACCTGGCGGTGC
TCAACGGGAATCCTGCTCTGCGAGGCTGGCCGTAGGCCGGCCGATCTGAAGATCAGCAGTTCAACCTGTT
GATAGTACGTACTAAGCTCTCATGTTTCACGTACTAAGCTCTCATGTTTAACGTACTAAGCTCTCATGTT
TAACGAACTAAACCCTCATGGCTAACGTACTAAGCTCTCATGGCTAACGTACTAAGCTCTCATGTTTCAC
GTACTAAGCTCTCATGTTTGAACAATAAAATTAATATAAATCAGCAACTTAAATAGCCTCTAAGGTTTTA
AGTTTTATAAGAAAAAAAAGAATATATAAGGCTTTTAAAGCCTTTAAGGTTTAACGGTTGTGGACAACAA
GCCAGGGATGTAACGCACTGAGAAGCCCTTAGAGCCTCTCAAAGCAATTTTGAGTGACACAGGAACACTT
AACGGCTGACATGGGGCGCGCCCAGCTGTCTAGGGCGGCGGATTTGTCCTACTCAGGAGAGCGTTCACCG
ACAAACAACAGATAAAACGAAAGGCCCAGTCTTTCGACTGAGCCTTTCGTTTTATTTGATGCCT
